Addgene plasmid #24488: pcDNA3.1mLCAD_K42A_FLAG
Depositing lab: Eric Verdin. Depositing organization: J. David Gladstone Institutes. Publication: SIRT3 regulates mitochondrial fatty-acid oxidation by reversible enzyme deacetylation. Hirschey MD, Shimazu T, Goetzman E, Jing E, Schwer B, Lombard DB, Grueter CA, Harris C, Biddinger S, Ilkayeva OR, Stevens RD, Li Y, Saha AK, Ruderman NB, Bain JR, Newgard CB, Farese RV, Alt FW, Kahn CR, Verdin E. Nature. 2010 Mar 4. 464(7285):121-5. 10.1038/nature08778 PubMed 20203611.
Backbone
  Vector backbone: pcDNA3.1
  Backbone manufacturer: Invitrogen
  Backbone size w/o insert (bp): 5400
  Vector type: Mammalian Expression
  Selectable markers: Neomycin (select with G418)
Growth in bacteria
  Bacterial resistance: Ampicillin, 100 μg/mL
  Growth temperature: 37°C
  Growth strain: DH5alpha
  Copy number: Unknown
Gene/Insert
  Gene/Insert name: Long chain acyl-CoA dehydrogenase (alt names: LCAD; acadl; LCAD-K42A)
  Species: M. musculus (mouse)
  Insert size (bp): 1200
  Mutation: Lys42Ala
  GenBank ID: BC027412
  Entrez Gene: Acadl (a.k.a. AA960361, AU018452, C79855, LCAD)
  Tag / fusion protein: FLAG (C terminal on insert)
  Cloning method: Restriction Enzyme; 5′ cloning site BamHI (not destroyed); 3′ cloning site EcoRI (not destroyed)
  Sequencing primers: 5′ n/a
Terms and licenses: Academic/Nonprofit Terms; Industry Terms: Not Available to Industry
How to cite: pcDNA3.1mLCAD_K42A_FLAG was a gift from Eric Verdin (Addgene plasmid # 24488 ; http://n2t.net/addgene:24488 ; RRID:Addgene_24488)
