[The description below was written by a language model from this plasmid's Addgene catalogue record.]
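Description:
pcDNA3.1mLCAD_K42A_FLAG is a mammalian expression plasmid built on the commercial pcDNA3.1 backbone (about 5.4 kb without insert). It is propagated in E. coli under ampicillin selection and carries a neomycin resistance marker, so transfected mammalian cells can be selected with G418 if stable expression is wanted. The record does not list the promoter or other regulatory elements. pcDNA3.1 vectors generally drive the insert from the CMV immediate-early promoter with a downstream polyadenylation signal, but no feature table is available here to confirm the exact arrangement. The copy number is recorded as unknown.

The payload is the mouse long-chain acyl-CoA dehydrogenase coding sequence (LCAD, gene Acadl), an insert of roughly 1.2 kb cloned between BamHI and EcoRI sites, both of which remain intact. LCAD is a mitochondrial enzyme of fatty-acid beta-oxidation. This version carries a Lys42Ala point mutation, which replaces lysine 42 with a residue that cannot be acetylated, and it has a C-terminal FLAG epitope for detection by immunoblotting or recovery by immunoprecipitation with anti-FLAG antibodies.

The associated publication concerns regulation of mitochondrial fatty-acid oxidation by SIRT3 through reversible enzyme deacetylation. In that context, the construct appears intended for expressing a tagged LCAD mutant in cultured mammalian cells to test how lysine 42 contributes to the acetylation state and activity of the enzyme, most likely in comparison with wild-type LCAD. The record itself does not spell out the specific experiments.
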