>Addgene plasmid #24488 | pcDNA3.1mLCAD_K42A_FLAG | addgene partial sequence | sequence record 30225 | 24488 with CMV-F
GAGCTCTCTGGCTAACTAGAGAACCCACTGCTTACTGGCTTATCGAAATTAATACGACTCACTATAGGGA
GACCCAAGCTGGCTAGCGTTTAAACTTAAGCTTGGTACCGAGCTCGGATCCACCATGGCTGCGCGCCTGC
TCCTCCGCTCCCTGCGCGTCCTGAAAGCCCGCTCGGCGCCACGCCCGCCGCCCTCCGCCCGATGTTCTCA
TTCTGGAGCAGAAGCGCGTCTAGAAACTCCTTCTGCAGCAAAATTAACTGACGTTGGAATCAGGAGAATC
TTTTCCTCGGAGCATGACATTTTCCGGGAGAGTGTAAGGAAGTTTTTCCAAGAAGAAGTGATTCCTCACC
ACACAGAATGGGAGAAAGCTGGAGAAGTGAGTAGAGAGGTCTGGGAAAAAGCTGGCAAGCAGGGCTTGCT
TGGCATCAACATCGCAGAGAAACATGGCGGCATTGGTGGGGACTTGCTCTCAACAGCAGTTACTTGGGAA
GAGCAAGCGTACTCCAATTGCACAGGCCCTGGCTTCAGCCTCCACTCAGATATTGTCATGCCCTATATTG
CGAATTACGGCACAAAAGAACAGATCGAGAAGTTCATCCCCCAGATGACGGCAGGCAAGTGTATCGGTGC
CATAGCCATGACAGAGCCTGGGGGCCGGAAGTGACTTAC
