>Addgene plasmid #24488 | pcDNA3.1mLCAD_K42A_FLAG | addgene partial sequence | sequence record 30226 | 24488 with BGH-rev
CTCTAGATTACTTGTCATCGTCGTCCTTGTAGTCTCCTCCGAATTCGCTGTCACTGACGATCTGTCTTGC
GATCAGCTCTTTCATTATTTCGTTGGTACCACCGTAGATCGGCTGCACCCGAGCATCCACATAAGCTTTT
GCAATCGGGTACTCCCACATGTACCCCCAGCCTCCGTGGAGTTGAACACATTCATAAGCTACACTGTTTT
GTAATTCAGATGCCCAGTATTTTGCCATGGAAGCGGAACCGGAGTCCAGACGTTTGGTTTCATGCAACTG
CAGGCAGCTGTCCACAAAAGCTCTGGTGACACATATGTGTGTCTTTAATTCTGCTAGTTTATGCTGCACC
GTCTGTATGTGTGCAACTGTTTTCCCAAAAGCTTTTCTTTGCTTCACGTAGTTCCTGGTTTCTTCAAACA
TGAACTCACAGGCAGAAATCGCCAACTCAGCAATTAAGAGCCTTTCCTGTGGGAGCTCTTGCATGAGGTA
GTAGAAGCCTTTATTCTCTTCTCCAAGTAAGGCATTAGCTGGCAATCGGACATCTTCAAAGAATAGTTCT
GCTGTGTCCTGAGCTTTCATTCCCATCTTATGCAGCTTCCGGCCCTTGATAAATCCTTTCATTCCATTTT
CCACCAAAAAGAGGCTAATGCCATGGGCAGGCGATCGAGCTTCACGGTTGGTGACGGCCACGACGATCAC
GAGATCACTTAACCAGCCATTAGTGATGAA
